Addgene plasmid #86001: pSI myc Nup53xl
Purpose: mammalian expression of myc tagged Xenopus laevis Nup53
Depositing lab: Wolfram Antonin. Depositing organization: Friedrich Miescher Laboratory. Publication: Dimerization and direct membrane interaction of Nup53 contribute to nuclear pore complex assembly. Vollmer B, Schooley A, Sachdev R, Eisenhardt N, Schneider AM, Sieverding C, Madlung J, Gerken U, Macek B, Antonin W. EMBO J. 2012 Oct 17;31(20):4072-84. doi: 10.1038/emboj.2012.256. Epub 2012 Sep 7. PubMed 22960634.
Backbone
  Vector backbone: pSI
  Vector type: Mammalian Expression
Growth in bacteria
  Bacterial resistance: Ampicillin, 100 μg/mL
  Growth temperature: 37°C
  Growth strain: DH5alpha
  Copy number: High Copy
Gene/Insert
  Gene/Insert name: Xenopus laevis Nup53
  Species: X. laevis (frog)
  Insert size (bp): 960
  Mutation: codon optimzed for bacterial expression
  Entrez Gene: nup35.L (a.k.a. XELAEV_18044791mg, nup35, nup53)
  Tag / fusion protein: myc (N terminal on insert)
Terms and licenses: Academic/Nonprofit Terms; Industry Terms: Not Available to Industry
How to cite: pSI myc Nup53xl was a gift from Wolfram Antonin (Addgene plasmid # 86001 ; http://n2t.net/addgene:86001 ; RRID:Addgene_86001)
