[The description below was written by a language model from this plasmid's Addgene catalogue record and pLannotate feature annotations shown in this document.]
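Description:
pSI myc Nup53xl is a 4.6 kb mammalian expression plasmid built on the pSI backbone, designed to produce an N-terminally myc-tagged version of the Xenopus laevis nucleoporin Nup53 (gene nup35.L) in transfected mammalian cells. In bacteria it is maintained as a high-copy plasmid through a ColE1/pUC-type origin and selected with ampicillin via the β-lactamase gene and its own promoter. An f1 phage origin is also present, which allows single-stranded DNA production. Short remnants of lacZα, bom and rop appear in the annotation as backbone fragments and have no evident functional role. No mammalian selection marker is annotated, so the plasmid appears suited to transient expression.

The expression cassette begins with the SV40 enhancer and early promoter, followed by a chimeric β-globin/immunoglobulin heavy chain intron, an element commonly included to improve transcript processing and expression levels. A T7 promoter lies just upstream of the coding region and could support in vitro transcription. The roughly 960 bp insert follows, and an SV40 polyadenylation signal sits downstream. The automated annotation labels the open reading frame as human NUP35 by homology, but the catalogue entry identifies it as the frog orthologue. The record also notes that the sequence was codon optimised for bacterial expression, although here it sits in a mammalian vector. The myc tag is not separately annotated in the feature table. It permits detection or immunoprecipitation of the exogenous protein. The associated work concerns Nup53 dimerization and membrane binding in nuclear pore complex assembly, so the construct is suited to studying the localisation and function of this nucleoporin in cultured cells.
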