Features (pLannotate 1.2.2; 13 found; start..end, strand, type, name):
      1..358     +  promoter       SV40 promoter: SV40 enhancer and early promoter
    428..560     +  intron         chimeric intron: chimera between introns from human β-globin and immunoglobulin heavy chain genes
    605..623     +  promoter       T7 promoter: promoter for bacteriophage T7 RNA polymerase
    671..1621    +  CDS            NUP35: NUP35_HUMAN - Also known as MP44, NUP53. Experimental evidence at protein level: Swiss-Prot protein existence level 1. Functions as a component of the nuclear pore complex (NPC). NPC components, collectively referred to as nucleoporins (NUPs), can play the role of both NPC structural components and of docking or interaction partners for transiently associated nuclear transport factors. May play a role in the association of MAD1 with the NPC. From Homo sapiens (Human).
   1690..1811    -  polyA_signal   SV40 poly(A) signal: SV40 polyadenylation signal
   1834..1902    -  CDS            large T antigen (fragment): large T antigen from SV40 (simian virus 40)
   1921..1988    +  CDS            lacZα (fragment): LacZα fragment of β-galactosidase; lacZ fragment
   1992..2420    +  rep_origin     f1 ori (sequence partly withheld): f1 bacteriophage origin of replication; arrow indicates direction of (+) strand synthesis
   2448..2547    -  misc_feature   bom (fragment): basis of mobility region from pBR322
   2649..2684    -  CDS            rop (fragment): Rop protein, which maintains plasmids at low copy number; rop
   2779..2883    +  promoter       AmpR promoter: bla
   2884..3744    +  CDS            AmpR: β-lactamase; bla; confers resistance to ampicillin, carbenicillin, and related antibiotics
   3915..4503    +  rep_origin     ori: high-copy-number ColE1/pMB1/pBR322/pUC origin of replication
>Addgene plasmid #86001 | pSI myc Nup53xl | addgene full sequence | sequence record 171446 | Addgene NGS Result
CTGAGGCGGAAAGAACCAGCTGTGGAATGTGTGTCAGTTAGGGTGTGGAAAGTCCCCAGGCTCCCCAGCA
GGCAGAAGTATGCAAAGCATGCATCTCAATTAGTCAGCAACCAGGTGTGGAAAGTCCCCAGGCTCCCCAG
CAGGCAGAAGTATGCAAAGCATGCATCTCAATTAGTCAGCAACCATAGTCCCGCCCCTAACTCCGCCCAT
CCCGCCCCTAACTCCGCCCAGTTCCGCCCATTCTCCGCCCCATGGCTGACTAATTTTTTTTATTTATGCA
GAGGCCGAGGCCGCCTCGGCCTCTGAGCTATTCCAGAAGTAGTGAGGAGGCTTTTTTGGAGGCCTAGGCT
TTTGCAAAAAGCTTGATTCTTCTGACACAACAGTCTCGAACTTAAGCTGCAGAAGTTGGTCGTGAGGCAC
TGGGCAGGTAAGTATCAAGGTTACAAGACAGGTTTAAGGAGACCAATAGAAACTGGGCTTGTCGAGACAG
AGAAGACTCTTGCGTTTCTGATAGGCACCTATTGGTCTTACTGACATCCACTTTGCCTTTCTCTCCACAG
GTGTCCACTCCCAGTTCAATTACAGCTCTTAAGGCTAGAGTACTTAATACGACTCACTATAGGCTAGCAT
GGAACAAAAACTTATTTCTGAAGAAGATCTGATGATGGCAGCAGCATTTAGCATGGAACCGATGGGTGCA
GAACCGATGGCACTGGGTAGCCCGACCAGCCCGAAACCGAGTGCCGGTGCACAGTTTCTGCCTGGTTTTC
TGCTGGGTGATATTCCGACACCGGTTACACCGCAGCCTCGTCCGAGCCTGGGTATTATGGAAGTTCGTAG
TCCGCTGCATAGCGGTGGTAGTCCTCCGCAGCCGGTTCTGCCGACCCATAAAGATAAAAGCGGTGCACCT
CCGGTTCGTAGCATTTATGATGATGTTGCAAGTCCGGGTCTGGGTAGCACACCGCGTAATACCCGTAAAA
TGGCAAGCTTTAGCGTTCTGCATACACCTCTGAGCGGTGCAATTCCGAGCAGTCCGGCAAGCAATGTTTT
TAGTCCGGCAACCATTGGTCAGAGCCGTAAAACCACCCTGAGTCCGGCACAGATGGACCCGTTTTATACC
CAGGGTGATGCACTGACCAGTGATGATCAGCTGGATGATACCTGGGTTACCGTTTTTGGTTTTCCGCAGG
CAAGCGCAAGCTATATTCTGCTGCAGTTTGCACAGTATGGCAATATTATTAAACATGTGATGAGCAATAA
TGGCAATTGGATGCATATTCAGTATCAGAGCAAACTGCAGGCACGTAAAGCACTGAGCAAAGATGGTCGT
ATTTTTGGTGAAAGCATTATGATTGGTGTGAAACCGTGCATTGATAAAAGCGTTATGGAAGCAACCGAAA
AAGTTAGCACCCCGAGCGTTAGCAGCGTTTTTACACCTCCGGTTAAAAGCATTCGTACCCCGACCCAGAG
CGTTGGTACACCGCGTGCAGCAAGCATGCGTCCGCTGGCAGCAACCTATCGCACCCCGACCAGCGCAGAT
TATCAGGTTGTTAGCGATAAACCGGCACCGCGTAAAGATGAAAGCATTGTTAGCAAAGCCATGGAATATA
TGTTTGGTTGGTGATAGCTCGAGAATTCACGCGTGGTACCTCTAGAGTCGACCCGGGCGGCCGCTTCGAG
CAGACATGATAAGATACATTGATGAGTTTGGACAAACCACAACTAGAATGCAGTGAAAAAAATGCTTTAT
TTGTGAAATTTGTGATGCTATTGCTTTATTTGTAACCATTATAAGCTGCAATAAACAAGTTAACAACAAC
AATTGCATTCATTTTATGTTTCAGGTTCAGGGGGAGGTGTGGGAGGTTTTTTAAAGCAAGTAAAACCTCT
ACAAATGTGGTAAAATCGATAAGGATCCGGGCTGGCGTAATAGCGAAGAGGCCCGCACCGATCGCCCTTC
CCAACAGTTGCGCAGCCTGAATGGCGAATGG
[124 nt withheld, positions 1992-2115]
C
[91 nt withheld, positions 2117-2207]
A
[49 nt withheld, positions 2209-2257]
CCTTTGACGTTGGAGTCCACGTTCTTT
[37 nt withheld, positions 2285-2321]
ACCCTATCTCGGTCTATTCTTTTGATTTATAAGGGATTTTGCCGATTTCGGCCTATTGGTTAAAAAATGA
GCTGATTTAACAAAAATTTAACGCGAATTTTAACAAAATATTAACGCTTACAATTTCCTGATGCGGTATT
TTCTCCTTACGCATCTGTGCGGTATTTCACACCGCATATGGTGCACTCTCAGTACAATCTGCTCTGATGC
CGCATAGTTAAGCCAGCCCCGACACCCGCCAACACCCGCTGACGCGCCCTGACGGGCTTGTCTGCTCCCG
GCATCCGCTTACAGACAAGCTGTGACCGTCTCCGGGAGCTGCATGTGTCAGAGGTTTTCACCGTCATCAC
CGAAACGCGCGAGACGAAAGGGCCTCGTGATACGCCTATTTTTATAGGTTAATGTCATGATAATAATGGT
TTCTTAGACGTCAGGTGGCACTTTTCGGGGAAATGTGCGCGGAACCCCTATTTGTTTATTTTTCTAAATA
CATTCAAATATGTATCCGCTCATGAGACAATAACCCTGATAAATGCTTCAATAATATTGAAAAAGGAAGA
GTATGAGTATTCAACATTTCCGTGTCGCCCTTATTCCCTTTTTTGCGGCATTTTGCCTTCCTGTTTTTGC
TCACCCAGAAACGCTGGTGAAAGTAAAAGATGCTGAAGATCAGTTGGGTGCACGAGTGGGTTACATCGAA
CTGGATCTCAACAGCGGTAAGATCCTTGAGAGTTTTCGCCCCGAAGAACGTTTTCCAATGATGAGCACTT
TTAAAGTTCTGCTATGTGGCGCGGTATTATCCCGTATTGACGCCGGGCAAGAGCAACTCGGTCGCCGCAT
ACACTATTCTCAGAATGACTTGGTTGAGTACTCACCAGTCACAGAAAAGCATCTTACGGATGGCATGACA
GTAAGAGAATTATGCAGTGCTGCCATAACCATGAGTGATAACACTGCGGCCAACTTACTTCTGACAACGA
TCGGAGGACCGAAGGAGCTAACCGCTTTTTTGCACAACATGGGGGATCATGTAACTCGCCTTGATCGTTG
GGAACCGGAGCTGAATGAAGCCATACCAAACGACGAGCGTGACACCACGATGCCTGTAGCAATGGCAACA
ACGTTGCGCAAACTATTAACTGGCGAACTACTTACTCTAGCTTCCCGGCAACAATTAATAGACTGGATGG
AGGCGGATAAAGTTGCAGGACCACTTCTGCGCTCGGCCCTTCCGGCTGGCTGGTTTATTGCTGATAAATC
TGGAGCCGGTGAGCGTGGGTCTCGCGGTATCATTGCAGCACTGGGGCCAGATGGTAAGCCCTCCCGTATC
GTAGTTATCTACACGACGGGGAGTCAGGCAACTATGGATGAACGAAATAGACAGATCGCTGAGATAGGTG
CCTCACTGATTAAGCATTGGTAACTGTCAGACCAAGTTTACTCATATATACTTTAGATTGATTTAAAACT
TCATTTTTAATTTAAAAGGATCTAGGTGAAGATCCTTTTTGATAATCTCATGACCAAAATCCCTTAACGT
GAGTTTTCGTTCCACTGAGCGTCAGACCCCGTAGAAAAGATCAAAGGATCTTCTTGAGATCCTTTTTTTC
TGCGCGTAATCTGCTGCTTGCAAACAAAAAAACCACCGCTACCAGCGGTGGTTTGTTTGCCGGATCAAGA
GCTACCAACTCTTTTTCCGAAGGTAACTGGCTTCAGCAGAGCGCAGATACCAAATACTGTTCTTCTAGTG
TAGCCGTAGTTAGGCCACCACTTCAAGAACTCTGTAGCACCGCCTACATACCTCGCTCTGCTAATCCTGT
TACCAGTGGCTGCTGCCAGTGGCGATAAGTCGTGTCTTACCGGGTTGGACTCAAGACGATAGTTACCGGA
TAAGGCGCAGCGGTCGGGCTGAACGGGGGGTTCGTGCACACAGCCCAGCTTGGAGCGAACGACCTACACC
GAACTGAGATACCTACAGCGTGAGCTATGAGAAAGCGCCACGCTTCCCGAAGGGAGAAAGGCGGACAGGT
ATCCGGTAAGCGGCAGGGTCGGAACAGGAGAGCGCACGAGGGAGCTTCCAGGGGGAAACGCCTGGTATCT
TTATAGTCCTGTCGGGTTTCGCCACCTCTGACTTGAGCGTCGATTTTTGTGATGCTCGTCAGGGGGGCGG
AGCCTATGGAAAAACGCCAGCAACGCGGCCTTTTTACGGTTCCTGGCCTTTTGCTGGCCTTTTGCTCACA
TGGCTCGACAGATCTGCGCAGCACCATGGCCTGAAATAACCTCTGAAAGAGGAACTTGGTTAGGTACCTT
